Addgene plasmid #229503: pGL3_5UTR_Myc_FLuc RBM42 deletion
Purpose: Myc 5' untranslated region firefly luciferase reporter with deletion of region bound by RBM42.
Depositing lab: Davide Ruggero. Depositing organization: University of California, San Francisco (UCSF). Publication: Functional screen identifies RBM42 as a mediator of oncogenic mRNA translation specificity. Kovalski JR, Sarioglu G, Subramanyam V, Hernandez G, Rademaker G, Oses-Prieto JA, Slota M, Mohan N, Yiakis K, Liu I, Wen KW, Kim GE, Miglani S, Burlingame AL, Goodarzi H, Perera RM, Ruggero D. Nat Cell Biol. 2025 Feb 4. doi: 10.1038/s41556-024-01604-7. PubMed 39905246.
Backbone
  Vector backbone: pGL3_SV40
  Total vector size (bp): 5359
  Vector type: Mammalian Expression
Growth in bacteria
  Bacterial resistance: Ampicillin, 100 μg/mL
  Growth temperature: 37°C
  Growth strain: DH5alpha
  Copy number: High Copy
Gene/Insert
  Gene/Insert name: Myc 5'UTR_Del 363
  Species: H. sapiens (human)
  Insert size (bp): 376
  Mutation: Deletion of bp 363-394
  Promoter: SV40
  Cloning method: Ligation Independent Cloning
  Sequencing primers: 5′ TATTTATGCAGAGGCCGAGG
Terms and licenses: Academic/Nonprofit Terms; Industry Terms: Not Available to Industry
How to cite: pGL3_5UTR_Myc_FLuc RBM42 deletion was a gift from Davide Ruggero (Addgene plasmid # 229503 ; http://n2t.net/addgene:229503 ; RRID:Addgene_229503)
