[The description below was written by a language model from this plasmid's Addgene catalogue record and pLannotate feature annotations shown in this document.]
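Description:
pGL3_5UTR_Myc_FLuc RBM42 deletion is a mammalian expression reporter plasmid built on a pGL3 backbone carrying the SV40 promoter. It is maintained in E. coli as a high-copy plasmid through a ColE1/pUC-type origin and selected with ampicillin via the β-lactamase gene and its bla promoter. An f1 bacteriophage origin is also present. The short annotated fragments of SV40 large T antigen, a tetracycline resistance gene and lacZα appear to be backbone remnants rather than functional genes. The catalogue lists a total size of 5,359 bp, while the sequenced record is 5,377 nt, a minor discrepancy.

The payload is a human MYC 5' untranslated region (a 376 bp insert) placed between the SV40 early promoter and the firefly luciferase (luc+) coding sequence, so that the transcribed mRNA carries the MYC leader upstream of the reporter. Most of this leader is annotated as the c-myc IRES family element. This version carries a deletion of bp 363–394 of the UTR, removing the region bound by the RNA-binding protein RBM42. The transcript is terminated by the SV40 polyadenylation signal. A synthetic poly(A) signal and a transcriptional pause site from the human α2 globin gene sit upstream of the promoter, a standard pGL3 arrangement that limits spurious read-through transcription from the backbone into the reporter.

The construct is intended for luciferase assays in transfected mammalian cells to measure how the MYC 5'UTR controls translation. Presumably it is compared with a corresponding intact-UTR reporter to test whether RBM42 binding to this region contributes to MYC mRNA translation.
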