Features (pLannotate 1.2.2; 13 found; start..end, strand, type, name):
     48..244     +  promoter       SV40 promoter: SV40 early promoter
    263..564     +  ncRNA          IRES c-myc: Accession: RF00216 - c-myc internal ribosome entry site (IRES)
    629..2281    +  CDS            luciferase: firefly luciferase; luc+; enhanced luc+ version of the luciferase gene
   2340..2461    -  polyA_signal   SV40 poly(A) signal: SV40 polyadenylation signal
   2484..2552    -  CDS            large T antigen (fragment): large T antigen from SV40 (simian virus 40)
   2568..2700    +  CDS            TcR (fragment): tetracycline efflux protein; tet; confers resistance to tetracycline
   2880..3468    -  rep_origin     ori: high-copy-number ColE1/pMB1/pBR322/pUC origin of replication
   3639..4499    -  CDS            AmpR: β-lactamase; bla; confers resistance to ampicillin, carbenicillin, and related antibiotics
   4500..4604    -  promoter       AmpR promoter: bla
   4631..5059    +  rep_origin     f1 ori (sequence partly withheld): f1 bacteriophage origin of replication; arrow indicates direction of (+) strand synthesis
   5091..5158    -  CDS            lacZα (fragment): LacZα fragment of β-galactosidase; lacZ fragment
   5217..5265    +  polyA_signal   poly(A) signal: synthetic polyadenylation signal
   5279..5370    +  misc_feature   pause site: RNA polymerase II transcriptional pause signal from the human α2 globin gene
>Addgene plasmid #229503 | pGL3_5UTR_Myc_FLuc RBM42 deletion | addgene full sequence | sequence record 456879 | Addgene NGS Result
GGTACCGAGCTCTTACGCGTGCTAGCCCGGGCTCGAGATCTGCGATCTGCATCTCAATTAGTCAGCAACC
ATAGTCCCGCCCCTAACTCCGCCCATCCCGCCCCTAACTCCGCCCAGTTCCGCCCATTCTCCGCCCCATC
GCTGACTAATTTTTTTTATTTATGCAGAGGCCGAGGCCGCCTCGGCCTCTGAGCTATTCCAGAAGTAGTG
AGGAGGCTTTTTTGGAGGCCTAGGCTTTTGCAAAAAGCTTAACTCGCTGTAGTAATTCCAGCGAGAGGCA
GAGGGAGCGAGCGGGCGGCCGGCTAGGGTGGAAGAGCCGGGCGAGCAGAGCTGCGCTGCGGGCGTCCTGG
GAAGGGAGATCCGGAGCGAATAGGGGGCTTCGCCTCTGGCCCAGCCCTCCCGCTGATCCCCCAGCCAGCG
GTCCGCAACCCTTGCCGCATCCACGAAACTTTGCCCATAGCAGCGGGCGGGCACTTTGCACTGGAACTTA
CAACACCCGAGCAAGGACGCGACTCTCCCGACGCGGGGAGGCTATTCTGCCCATTTGGGGACACTTCCCC
GCCGCTGCCAGGACCCGCTTCTCTGAAAGGCTCTCCTTGCAGCTGCTTAGACAGCCTCCCGCGACGCCAT
GGAAGACGCCAAAAACATAAAGAAAGGCCCGGCGCCATTCTATCCGCTGGAAGATGGAACCGCTGGAGAG
CAACTGCATAAGGCTATGAAGAGATACGCCCTGGTTCCTGGAACAATTGCTTTTACAGATGCACATATCG
AGGTGGACATCACTTACGCTGAGTACTTCGAAATGTCCGTTCGGTTGGCAGAAGCTATGAAACGATATGG
GCTGAATACAAATCACAGAATCGTCGTATGCAGTGAAAACTCTCTTCAATTCTTTATGCCGGTGTTGGGC
GCGTTATTTATCGGAGTTGCAGTTGCGCCCGCGAACGACATTTATAATGAACGTGAATTGCTCAACAGTA
TGGGCATTTCGCAGCCTACCGTGGTGTTCGTTTCCAAAAAGGGGTTGCAAAAAATTTTGAACGTGCAAAA
AAAGCTCCCAATCATCCAAAAAATTATTATCATGGATTCTAAAACGGATTACCAGGGATTTCAGTCGATG
TACACGTTCGTCACATCTCATCTACCTCCCGGTTTTAATGAATACGATTTTGTGCCAGAGTCCTTCGATA
GGGACAAGACAATTGCACTGATCATGAACTCCTCTGGATCTACTGGTCTGCCTAAAGGTGTCGCTCTGCC
TCATAGAACTGCCTGCGTGAGATTCTCGCATGCCAGAGATCCTATTTTTGGCAATCAAATCATTCCGGAT
ACTGCGATTTTAAGTGTTGTTCCATTCCATCACGGTTTTGGAATGTTTACTACACTCGGATATTTGATAT
GTGGATTTCGAGTCGTCTTAATGTATAGATTTGAAGAAGAGCTGTTTCTGAGGAGCCTTCAGGATTACAA
GATTCAAAGTGCGCTGCTGGTGCCAACCCTATTCTCCTTCTTCGCCAAAAGCACTCTGATTGACAAATAC
GATTTATCTAATTTACACGAAATTGCTTCTGGTGGCGCTCCCCTCTCTAAGGAAGTCGGGGAAGCGGTTG
CCAAGAGGTTCCATCTGCCAGGTATCAGGCAAGGATATGGGCTCACTGAGACTACATCAGCTATTCTGAT
TACACCCGAGGGGGATGATAAACCGGGCGCGGTCGGTAAAGTTGTTCCATTTTTTGAAGCGAAGGTTGTG
GATCTGGATACCGGGAAAACGCTGGGCGTTAATCAAAGAGGCGAACTGTGTGTGAGAGGTCCTATGATTA
TGTCCGGTTATGTAAACAATCCGGAAGCGACCAACGCCTTGATTGACAAGGATGGATGGCTACATTCTGG
AGACATAGCTTACTGGGACGAAGACGAACACTTCTTCATCGTTGACCGCCTGAAGTCTCTGATTAAGTAC
AAAGGCTATCAGGTGGCTCCCGCTGAATTGGAATCCATCTTGCTCCAACACCCCAACATCTTCGACGCAG
GTGTCGCAGGTCTTCCCGACGATGACGCCGGTGAACTTCCCGCCGCCGTTGTTGTTTTGGAGCACGGAAA
GACGATGACGGAAAAAGAGATCGTGGATTACGTCGCCAGTCAAGTAACAACCGCGAAAAAGTTGCGCGGA
GGAGTTGTGTTTGTGGACGAAGTACCGAAAGGTCTTACCGGAAAACTCGACGCAAGAAAAATCAGAGAGA
TCCTCATAAAGGCCAAGAAGGGCGGAAAGATCGCCGTGTAATTCTAGTCCGCGGCATATGTCTAGAGTCG
GGGCGGCCGGCCGCTTCGAGCAGACATGATAAGATACATTGATGAGTTTGGACAAACCACAACTAGAATG
CAGTGAAAAAAATGCTTTATTTGTGAAATTTGTGATGCTATTGCTTTATTTGTAACCATTATAAGCTGCA
ATAAACAAGTTAACAACAACAATTGCATTCATTTTATGTTTCAGGTTCAGGGGGAGGTGTGGGAGGTTTT
TTAAAGCAAGTAAAACCTCTACAAATGTGGTAAAATCGATAAGGATCCGTCGACCGATGCCCTTGAGAGC
CTTCAACCCAGTCAGCTCCTTCCGGTGGGCGCGGGGCATGACTATCGTCGCCGCACTTATGACTGTCTTC
TTTATCATGCAACTCGTAGGACAGGTGCCGGCAGCGCTCTTCCGCTTCCTCGCTCACTGACTCGCTGCGC
TCGGTCGTTCGGCTGCGGCGAGCGGTATCAGCTCACTCAAAGGCGGTAATACGGTTATCCACAGAATCAG
GGGATAACGCAGGAAAGAACATGTGAGCAAAAGGCCAGCAAAAGGCCAGGAACCGTAAAAAGGCCGCGTT
GCTGGCGTTTTTCCATAGGCTCCGCCCCCCTGACGAGCATCACAAAAATCGACGCTCAAGTCAGAGGTGG
CGAAACCCGACAGGACTATAAAGATACCAGGCGTTTCCCCCTGGAAGCTCCCTCGTGCGCTCTCCTGTTC
CGACCCTGCCGCTTACCGGATACCTGTCCGCCTTTCTCCCTTCGGGAAGCGTGGCGCTTTCTCATAGCTC
ACGCTGTAGGTATCTCAGTTCGGTGTAGGTCGTTCGCTCCAAGCTGGGCTGTGTGCACGAACCCCCCGTT
CAGCCCGACCGCTGCGCCTTATCCGGTAACTATCGTCTTGAGTCCAACCCGGTAAGACACGACTTATCGC
CACTGGCAGCAGCCACTGGTAACAGGATTAGCAGAGCGAGGTATGTAGGCGGTGCTACAGAGTTCTTGAA
GTGGTGGCCTAACTACGGCTACACTAGAAGAACAGTATTTGGTATCTGCGCTCTGCTGAAGCCAGTTACC
TTCGGAAAAAGAGTTGGTAGCTCTTGATCCGGCAAACAAACCACCGCTGGTAGCGGTGGTTTTTTTGTTT
GCAAGCAGCAGATTACGCGCAGAAAAAAAGGATCTCAAGAAGATCCTTTGATCTTTTCTACGGGGTCTGA
CGCTCAGTGGAACGAAAACTCACGTTAAGGGATTTTGGTCATGAGATTATCAAAAAGGATCTTCACCTAG
ATCCTTTTAAATTAAAAATGAAGTTTTAAATCAATCTAAAGTATATATGAGTAAACTTGGTCTGACAGTT
ACCAATGCTTAATCAGTGAGGCACCTATCTCAGCGATCTGTCTATTTCGTTCATCCATAGTTGCCTGACT
CCCCGTCGTGTAGATAACTACGATACGGGAGGGCTTACCATCTGGCCCCAGTGCTGCAATGATACCGCGA
GACCCACGCTCACCGGCTCCAGATTTATCAGCAATAAACCAGCCAGCCGGAAGGGCCGAGCGCAGAAGTG
GTCCTGCAACTTTATCCGCCTCCATCCAGTCTATTAATTGTTGCCGGGAAGCTAGAGTAAGTAGTTCGCC
AGTTAATAGTTTGCGCAACGTTGTTGCCATTGCTACAGGCATCGTGGTGTCACGCTCGTCGTTTGGTATG
GCTTCATTCAGCTCCGGTTCCCAACGATCAAGGCGAGTTACATGATCCCCCATGTTGTGCAAAAAAGCGG
TTAGCTCCTTCGGTCCTCCGATCGTTGTCAGAAGTAAGTTGGCCGCAGTGTTATCACTCATGGTTATGGC
AGCACTGCATAATTCTCTTACTGTCATGCCATCCGTAAGATGCTTTTCTGTGACTGGTGAGTACTCAACC
AAGTCATTCTGAGAATAGTGTATGCGGCGACCGAGTTGCTCTTGCCCGGCGTCAATACGGGATAATACCG
CGCCACATAGCAGAACTTTAAAAGTGCTCATCATTGGAAAACGTTCTTCGGGGCGAAAACTCTCAAGGAT
CTTACCGCTGTTGAGATCCAGTTCGATGTAACCCACTCGTGCACCCAACTGATCTTCAGCATCTTTTACT
TTCACCAGCGTTTCTGGGTGAGCAAAAACAGGAAGGCAAAATGCCGCAAAAAAGGGAATAAGGGCGACAC
GGAAATGTTGAATACTCATACTCTTCCTTTTTCAATATTATTGAAGCATTTATCAGGGTTATTGTCTCAT
GAGCGGATACATATTTGAATGTATTTAGAAAAATAAACAAATAGGGGTTCCGCGCACATTTCCCCGAAAA
GTGCCACCTG
[124 nt withheld, positions 4631-4754]
C
[91 nt withheld, positions 4756-4846]
A
[49 nt withheld, positions 4848-4896]
CCTTTGACGTTGGAGTCCACGTTCTTT
[37 nt withheld, positions 4924-4960]
ACCCTATCTCGGTCTATTCTTTTGATTTATAAGGGATTTTGCCGATTTCGGCCTATTGGTTAAAAAATGA
GCTGATTTAACAAAAATTTAACGCGAATTTTAACAAAATATTAACGCTTACAATTTGCCATTCGCCATTC
AGGCTGCGCAACTGTTGGGAAGGGCGATCGGTGCGGGCCTCTTCGCTATTACGCCAGCCCAAGCTACCAT
GATAAGTAAGTAATATTAAGGTACGGGAGGTACTTGGAGCGGCCGCAATAAAATATCTTTATTTTCATTA
CATCTGTGTGTTGGTTTTTTGTGTGAATCGATAGTACTAACATACGCTCTCCATCAAAACAAAACGAAAC
AAAACAAACTAGCAAAATAGGCTGTCCCCAGTGCAAGTGCAGGTGCCAGAACATTTCTCTATCGATA
